>Addgene plasmid #153823 | pGBW-m4252853 | addgene full sequence | sequence record 307345 | Ginkgo NGS Result
CACCATGAGTGCCGATGCTCAGTCCTTTCTCAACGGTTTCGCAGTGGAAAACCTTTACTTTCAGTCGCAC
CATCACCATCACCATTAAGCTAGCTTGACTGACTGAGATACAGCGTACCTTCAGCTCACAGACATGATAA
GATACATTGATGAGTTTGGACAAACCACAACTAGAATGCAGTGAAAAAAATGCTTTATTTGTGAAATTTG
TGATGCTATTGCTTTATTTGTAACCATTATAAGCTGCAATAAACAAGTTAACAACAACAATTGCATTCAT
TTTATGTTTCAGGTTCAGGGGGAGGTGTGGGAGGTTTTTTAAAGCAAGTAAAACCTCTACAAATGTGGTA
TTGGCCCATCTCTATCGGTATCGTAGCATAACCCCTTGGGGCCTCTAAACGGGTCTTGAGGGGTTTTTTG
TGCCCCTCGGGCCGGATTGCTATCTACCGGCATTGGCGCAGAAAAAAATGCCTGATGCGACGCTGCGCGT
CTTATACTCCCACATATGCCAGATTCAGCAACGGATACGGCTTCCCCAACTTGCCCACTTCCATACGTGT
CCTCCTTACCAGAAATTTATCCTTAAGGTCGTCAGCTATCCTGCAGGCGATCTCTCGATTTCGATCAAGA
CATTCCTTTAATGGTCTTTTCTGGACACCACTAGGGGTCAGAAGTAGTTCATCAAACTTTCTTCCCTCCC
TAATCTCATTGGTTACCTTGGGCTATCGAAACTTAATTAACCAGTCAAGTCAGCTACTTGGCGAGATCGA
CTTGTCTGGGTTTCGACTACGCTCAGAATTGCGTCAGTCAAGTTCGATCTGGTCCTTGCTATTGCACCCG
TTCTCCGATTACGAGTTTCATTTAAATCATGTGAGCAAAAGGCCAGCAAAAGGCCAGGAACCGTAAAAAG
GCCGCGTTGCTGGCGTTTTTCCATAGGCTCCGCCCCCCTGACGAGCATCACAAAAATCGACGCTCAAGTC
AGAGGTGGCGAAACCCGACAGGACTATAAAGATACCAGGCGTTTCCCCCTGGAAGCTCCCTCGTGCGCTC
TCCTGTTCCGACCCTGCCGCTTACCGGATACCTGTCCGCCTTTCTCCCTTCGGGAAGCGTGGCGCTTTCT
CATAGCTCACGCTGTAGGTATCTCAGTTCGGTGTAGGTCGTTCGCTCCAAGCTGGGCTGTGTGCACGAAC
CCCCCGTTCAGCCCGACCGCTGCGCCTTATCCGGTAACTATCGTCTTGAGTCCAACCCGGTAAGACACGA
CTTATCGCCACTGGCAGCAGCCACTGGTAACAGGATTAGCAGAGCGAGGTATGTAGGCGGTGCTACAGAG
TTCTTGAAGTGGTGGCCTAACTACGGCTACACTAGAAGAACAGTATTTGGTATCTGCGCTCTGCTGAAGC
CAGTTACCTTCGGAAAAAGAGTTGGTAGCTCTTGATCCGGCAAACAAACCACCGCTGGTAGCGGTGGTTT
TTTTGTTTGCAAGCAGCAGATTACGCGCAGAAAAAAAGGATCTCAAGAAGATCCTTTGATCTTTTCTACG
GGGTCTGACGCTCAGTGGAACGAAAACTCACGTTAAGGGATTTTGGTCATGAGATTATCAAAAAGGATCT
TCACCTAGATCCTTTTAAATTAAAAATGAAGTTTTAAATCAATCTAAAGTATATATGAGTAAACTTGGTC
TGACAGTTACCAATGCTTAATCAGTGAGGCACCTATCTCAGCGATCTGTCTATTTCGTTCATCCATAGTT
GCATTTAAATTTCCGAACTCTCCAAGGCCCTCGTCGGAAAATCTTCAAACCTTTCGTCCGATCCATCTTG
CAGGCTACCTCTCGAACGAACTATCGCAAGTCTCTTGGCCGGCCTTGCGCCTTGGCTATTGCTTGGCAGC
GCCTATCGCCAGGTATTACTCCAATCCCGAATATCCGAGATCGGGATCACCCGAGAGAAGTTCAACCTAC
ATCCTCAATCCCGATCTATCCGAGATCCGAGGAATATCGAAATCGGGGCGCGCCTGGCCTCCGCGCCGGG
TTTTGGCGCCTCCCGCGGGCGCCCCCCTCGTCACGGCGAGCGCTGCCACGTCAGACGAAGGGCGCAGGAG
CGTCCTGATCCTTCCGCCCGGACGCTCAGGACAGCGGCCCGCTGCTCATAAGACTCGGCCTTAGAACCCC
AGTATCAGCAGAAGGACATTTTAGGACGGGACTTGGGTGACTCTAGGGCACTGGTTTTCTTTCCAGAGAG
CGGAACAGGCGAGGAAAAGTAGTCCCTTCTCGGCGATTCTGCGGAGGGATCTCCGTGGGGCGGTGAACGC
CGATGATTATATAAGGACGCGCCGGGTGTGGCACAGCTAGTTCCGTCGCAGCCGGGATTTGGGTCGCGGT
TCTTGTTTGTGGATCGCTGTGATCGTCACTTGGTGAGTAGCGGGCTGCTGGGCTGGCCGGGGCTTTCGTG
GCCGCCGGGCCGCTCGGTGGGACGGAAGCGTGTGGAGAGACCGCCAAGGGCTGTAGTCTGGGTCCGCGAG
CAAGGTTGCCCTGAACTGGGGGTTGGGGGGAGCGCAGCAAAATGGCGGCTGTTCCCGAGTCTTGAATGGA
AGACGCTTGTGAGGCGGGCTGTGAGGTCGTTGAAACAAGGTGGGGGGCATGGTGGGCGGCAAGAACCCAA
GGTCTTGAGCCCTTCGCTAATGCGGGAAAGCTCTTATTCGGGTGAGATGGGCTGGGCACCATCTGGGGAC
CCTGACGTGAAGTTTGTCACTGACTGGAGAACTCGGTTTGTCGTCTGTTGCGGGGGCGGCAGTTATGGCG
GTGCCGTTGGGCAGTGCACCCGTACCTTTGGGAGCGCGCGCCCTCGTCGTGTCGTGACGTCACCCGTTCT
GTTGGCTTATAATGCAGGGTGGGGCCACCAGCCGGTAGGTGTGCGGTAGGCTTTTCTCCGTCGCAGGACG
CAGGGTTCGGGCCTAGGGTAGGCTCTCCTGAATCGACAGGCGCCGGACCTCTGGTGAGGGGAGGGATAAG
TGAGGCGTCAGTTTCTTTGGTCGGTTTTATGTACCTATCTTCTTAAGTAGCTGAAGCTCCGGTTTTGAAC
TATGCGCTCGGGGTTGGCGAGTGTGTTTTGTGAAGTTTTTTAGGCACCTTTTGAAATGTAATCATTTGGG
TCAATATGTAATTTTCAGTGTTAGACTTGTAAATTGTCCGCTAAATTCTGGCCGTTTTTGGCTTTTTTGT
TAGACAACATGACCGAGTACAAGCCCACGGTGCGCCTCGCCACCCGCGACGACGTCCCCAGGGCCGTACG
CACCCTCGCCGCCGCGTTCGCCGACTACCCCGCCACGCGCCACACCGTCGATCCGGACCGCCACATCGAG
CGGGTCACCGAGCTGCAAGAACTCTTCCTCACGCGCGTCGGGCTCGACATCGGCAAGGTGTGGGTCGCGG
ACGACGGCGCCGCGGTGGCGGTCTGGACCACGCCGGAGAGCGTCGAAGCGGGGGCGGTGTTCGCCGAGAT
CGGCCCGCGCATGGCCGAGTTGAGCGGTTCCCGGCTGGCCGCGCAGCAACAGATGGAGGGCCTCCTGGCG
CCGCACCGGCCCAAGGAGCCCGCGTGGTTCCTGGCCACCGTCGGCGTCTCGCCCGACCACCAGGGCAAGG
GTCTGGGCAGCGCCGTCGTGCTCCCCGGAGTGGAGGCCGCCGAGCGCGCCGGGGTGCCCGCCTTCCTGGA
GACCTCCGCGCCCCGCAACCTCCCCTTCTACGAGCGGCTCGGCTTCACCGTCACCGCCGACGTCGAGGTG
CCCGAAGGACCGCGCACCTGGTGCATGACCCGCAAGCCCGGTGCCTAGGCTAGTATGTAAGCCTAGTCTT
AGATAATAAAATCGCTATCCATCGAAGATGGATGTGTGTTGGTTTTTTGTGTGTGTAACGCTAGGCGCGC
CTGGTGTACCGAGAACGATCCTCTCAGTGCGAGTCTCGACGATCCATATCGTTGCTTGGCAGTCAGCCAG
TCGGAATCCAGCTTGGGACCCAGGAAGTCCAATCGTCAGATATTGTACTCAAGCCTGGTCACGGCAGCGT
ACCGATCTGTTTAAACCTAGATATTGATAGTCTGATCGGTCAACGTATAATCGAGTCCTAGCTTTTGCAA
ACATCTATCAAGAGACAGGATCAGCAGGAGGCTTTCGCATGAGTATTCAACATTTCCGTGTCGCCCTTAT
TCCCTTTTTTGCGGCATTTTGCCTTCCTGTTTTTGCTCACCCAGAAACGCTGGTGAAAGTAAAAGATGCT
GAAGATCAGTTGGGTGCGCGAGTGGGTTACATCGAACTGGATCTCAACAGCGGTAAGATCCTTGAGAGTT
TTCGCCCCGAAGAACGCTTTCCAATGATGAGCACTTTTAAAGTTCTGCTATGTGGCGCGGTATTATCCCG
TATTGACGCCGGGCAAGAGCAACTCGGTCGCCGCATACACTATTCTCAGAATGACTTGGTTGAGTATTCA
CCAGTCACAGAAAAGCATCTTACGGATGGCATGACAGTAAGAGAATTATGCAGTGCTGCCATAACCATGA
GTGATAACACTGCGGCCAACTTACTTCTGACAACGATTGGAGGACCGAAGGAGCTAACCGCTTTTTTGCA
CAACATGGGGGATCATGTAACTCGCCTTGATCGTTGGGAACCGGAGCTGAATGAAGCCATACCAAACGAC
GAGCGTGACACCACGATGCCTGTAGCAATGGCAACAACCTTGCGTAAACTATTAACTGGCGAACTACTTA
CTCTAGCTTCCCGGCAACAGTTGATAGACTGGATGGAGGCGGATAAAGTTGCAGGACCACTTCTGCGCTC
GGCCCTTCCGGCTGGCTGGTTTATTGCTGATAAATCTGGAGCCGGTGAGCGTGGGTCTCGCGGTATCATT
GCAGCACTGGGGCCAGATGGTAAGCCCTCCCGTATCGTAGTTATCTACACGACGGGGAGTCAGGCAACTA
TGGATGAACGAAATAGACAGATCGCTGAGATAGGTGCCTCACTGATTAAGCATTGGTAACCGATTCTAGG
TGCATTGGCGCAGAAAAAAATGCCTGATGCGACGCTGCGCGTCTTATACTCCCACATATGCCAGATTCAG
CAACGGATACGGCTTCCCCAACTTGCCCACTTCCATACGTGTCCTCCTTACCAGAAATTTATCCTTAAGA
TCCCGAATCGTTTAAACTCGACTCTGGCTCTATCGAATCTCCGTCGTTTCGAGCTTACGCGAACAGCCGT
GGCGCTCATTTGCTCGTCGGGCATCGAATCTCGTCAGCTATCGTCAGCTTACCTTTTTGGCAGCGATCGC
GGCTCCCGACATCTTGGACCATTAGCTCCACAGGTATCTTCTTCCCTCTAGTGGTCATAACAGCAGCTTC
AGCTACCTCTCAATTCAAAAAACCCCTCAAGACCCGTTTAGAGGCCCCAAGGGGTTATGCTATCAATCGT
TGCGTTACACACACAAAAAACCAACACACATCCATCTTCGATGGATAGCGATTTTATTATCTAACTGCTG
ATCGAGTGTAGCCAGATCTAGTAATCAATTACGGGGTCATTAGTTCATAGCCCATATATGGAGTTCCGCG
TTACATAACTTACGGTAAATGGCCCGCCTGGCTGACCGCCCAACGACCCCCGCCCATTGACGTCAATAAT
GACGTATGTTCCCATAGTAACGCCAATAGGGACTTTCCATTGACGTCAATGGGTGGAGTATTTACGGTAA
ACTGCCCACTTGGCAGTACATCAAGTGTATCATATGCCAAGTACGCCCCCTATTGACGTCAATGACGGTA
AATGGCCCGCCTGGCATTATGCCCAGTACATGACCTTATGGGACTTTCCTACTTGGCAGTACATCTACGT
ATTAGTCATCGCTATTACCATGCTGATGCGGTTTTGGCAGTACATCAATGGGCGTGGATAGCGGTTTGAC
TCACGGGGATTTCCAAGTCTCCACCCCATTGACGTCAATGGGAGTTTGTTTTGGCACCAAAATCAACGGG
ACTTTCCAAAATGTCGTAACAACTCCGCCCCATTGACGCAAATGGGCGGTAGGCGTGTACGGTGGGAGGT
CTATATAAGCAGAGCTGGTTTAGTGAACCGTCAGATCAGATCTTTGTCGATCCTACCATCCACTCGACAC
ACCCGCCAGCGGCCGC
Features (pLannotate 1.2.2; 19 found; start..end, strand, type, name):
     68..85      +  CDS            6xHis: 6xHis affinity tag
    138..259     -  polyA_signal   SV40 poly(A) signal: SV40 polyadenylation signal
    282..351     -  CDS            large T antigen (fragment): large T antigen from SV40 (simian virus 40)
    374..420     +  terminator     T7 terminator: transcription terminator for bacteriophage T7 RNA polymerase
    450..586     +  terminator     rrnG terminator: transcription terminator from the E. coli ribosomal RNA rrnG operon (Albrechtsen et al., 1991)
    631..702     +  misc_feature   3' β-globin insulator: insulator downstream of the human β-globin locus (Farrell et al., 2002)
    928..1516    -  rep_origin     ori: high-copy-number ColE1/pMB1/pBR322/pUC origin of replication
   1688..1752    -  CDS            bla(M) (fragment): β-lactamase lacking the signal sequence; bla(M); allows cytosolic expression of β-lactamase
   2016..3225    +  promoter       UbC promoter: human ubiquitin C promoter
   3229..3826    +  CDS            PuroR (fragment): puromycin N-acetyltransferase; pac from Streptomyces; confers resistance to puromycin
   3855..3903    +  polyA_signal   poly(A) signal: synthetic polyadenylation signal
   4169..5029    +  CDS            AmpR: β-lactamase; bla; confers resistance to ampicillin, carbenicillin, and related antibiotics
   5042..5178    +  terminator     rrnG terminator: transcription terminator from the E. coli ribosomal RNA rrnG operon (Albrechtsen et al., 1991)
   5330..5401    +  misc_feature   5' β-globin insulator: insulator upstream of the human β-globin locus (Farrell et al., 2002)
   5406..5452    -  terminator     T7 terminator: transcription terminator for bacteriophage T7 RNA polymerase
   5470..5518    -  polyA_signal   poly(A) signal: synthetic polyadenylation signal
   5599..5902    +  enhancer       CMV enhancer: human cytomegalovirus immediate early enhancer
   5975..5992    -  promoter       CMV promoter (fragment): human cytomegalovirus (CMV) immediate early promoter
   6055..6106    +  promoter       CMVd2 promoter: truncated human cytomegalovirus (CMV) immediate early promoter that yields moderately reduced expression relative to the full-length promoter
