[The description below was written by a language model from this plasmid's Addgene catalogue record and pLannotate feature annotations shown in this document.]
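Description:
pGBW-m4252853 is a mammalian expression plasmid carrying the SARS-CoV-2 nsp11 coding sequence, a very short wild-type segment (38 bp as recorded) derived from the viral ORF1ab gene. It is built on a pTwist_CMV_Puro_6 backbone from which an AarI site was removed, giving a sequenced total of about 6.2 kb. In bacteria it replicates from a high-copy ColE1/pUC-type origin and is selected with ampicillin through a full-length β-lactamase gene. A short additional β-lactamase fragment is also detected near the origin and appears to be a backbone remnant.

Expression of the insert is driven by the cytomegalovirus immediate early enhancer and promoter, which the annotation detects as the CMV enhancer plus promoter fragments. The circular sequence is numbered so that the insert spans the origin of the map, which places the 6xHis coding sequence and then the SV40 polyadenylation signal just downstream. The nsp11 sequence itself is too small to be picked up in the automated feature table. According to the catalogue entry, the backbone supplies a C-terminal tag consisting of a TEV protease cleavage site followed by 6xHis, which permits affinity capture or detection of the peptide and later tag removal. A separate cassette uses the human ubiquitin C promoter to express puromycin N-acetyltransferase, terminated by a synthetic poly(A) signal, for selection of transfected mammalian cells. β-globin insulator elements, T7 and rrnG terminators and an extra synthetic poly(A) signal flank the units and help isolate them from transcriptional read-through. The plasmid is suited to expressing tagged nsp11 in mammalian cells. The record does not state the specific downstream applications.
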