Addgene plasmid #153823: pGBW-m4252853
Purpose: Mammalian expression plasmid for SARS-CoV-2 nsp11
Depositing lab: Ginkgo Bioworks & Benjie Chen. Depositing organization: Ginkgo Bioworks.
Backbone
  Vector backbone: pTwist_CMV_Puro_6 with AarI site removed
  Backbone size w/o insert (bp): 6080
  Vector type: Mammalian Expression
  Selectable markers: Puromycin
Growth in bacteria
  Bacterial resistance: Ampicillin, 100 μg/mL
  Growth temperature: 37°C
  Growth strain: DH5alpha
  Copy number: High Copy
Gene/Insert
  Gene/Insert name: SARS-CoV-2 nsp11
  Species: Severe acute respiratory syndrome coronavirus 2
  Insert size (bp): 38
  Mutation: wt
  Entrez Gene: ORF1ab (a.k.a. GU280_gp01)
  Promoter: CMV
  Tag / fusion protein: Cleavable TEV;6xHis-003 (C terminal on backbone)
  Cloning method: Unknown
Resource information
  A portion of this plasmid was derived from a plasmid made by: GinkgoBioworks
Depositor comments: NCBI reference sequence: 43740578
How to cite: pGBW-m4252853 was a gift from Ginkgo Bioworks & Benjie Chen (Addgene plasmid # 153823 ; http://n2t.net/addgene:153823 ; RRID:Addgene_153823)
